Addgene plasmid #143317: TFORF1798
Purpose: Lentiviral vector for overexpressing transcription factor ORFs with unique 24-bp barcodes. Barcodes facilitate identification of transcription factors in pooled screens.
Depositing lab: Feng Zhang. Depositing organization: Broad Institute. Publication: A transcription factor atlas of directed differentiation. Joung J, Ma S, Tay T, Geiger-Schuller KR, Kirchgatterer PC, Verdine VK, Guo B, Arias-Garcia MA, Allen WE, Singh A, Kuksenko O, Abudayyeh OO, Gootenberg JS, Fu Z, Macrae RK, Buenrostro JD, Regev A, Zhang F. Cell. 2023 Jan 5;186(1):209-229.e26. doi: 10.1016/j.cell.2022.11.026. PubMed 36608654.
Backbone
  Vector backbone: pLX_TRC317
  Backbone manufacturer: Broad Institute Genetic Perturbation Platform
  Backbone size w/o insert (bp): 8264
  Vector type: Mammalian Expression, Lentiviral
  Selectable markers: Puromycin
Growth in bacteria
  Bacterial resistance: Ampicillin, 100 μg/mL
  Growth temperature: 37°C
  Growth strain: NEB Stable
  Copy number: High Copy
Gene/Insert
  Gene/Insert name: USF2
  Species: H. sapiens (human)
  Insert size (bp): 1142
  Entrez Gene: USF2 (a.k.a. FIP, bHLHb12)
  Promoter: EF1a
  Cloning method: Unknown
  Sequencing primers: 5′ GGGTGGAGACTGAAGTTAGGCCAG; 3′ CACATAGCGTAAAAGGAGCAACATAG
Terms and licenses: Academic/Nonprofit Terms; Industry Terms: Not Available to Industry
Depositor comments: NM_003367,ENST00000222305 . The transcription factor ORF portion of this plasmid was synthesized by Genewiz. Please test multiple small colonies in case of plasmid recombination. To make this collection available in a timely manner, a portion of this collection was not fully sequenced by Addgene. If an Addgene verified full plasmid sequence is not available, please contact us prior to placing an order to request the full sequence.
How to cite: TFORF1798 was a gift from Feng Zhang (Addgene plasmid # 143317 ; http://n2t.net/addgene:143317 ; RRID:Addgene_143317)
