[The description below was written by a language model from this plasmid's Addgene catalogue record and pLannotate feature annotations shown in this document.]
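Description:
TFORF1798 is a lentiviral mammalian expression plasmid built on the pLX_TRC317 backbone from the Broad Institute Genetic Perturbation Platform. It carries the human transcription factor USF2, an E-box-binding basic helix-loop-helix protein also known as FIP or bHLHb12. In bacteria it is maintained through a high-copy ColE1/pUC-type origin and selected with ampicillin via the β-lactamase gene. An f1 origin and remnants of a lac/lacZα cloning region flanked by T3 and T7 promoters are also annotated in the backbone. The depositor warns that the plasmid can recombine during propagation, as is common for LTR-containing vectors.

The transfer cassette has a third-generation, self-inactivating layout. An RSV promoter drives a truncated HIV-1 5' LTR, followed by the Ψ packaging signal with a gag fragment, the Rev response element, a cPPT/CTS element, and a ΔU3 3' LTR with a downstream SV40 polyadenylation signal. Within the provirus, an SV40 early promoter/origin region drives the puromycin N-acetyltransferase gene for selection of transduced cells. The strong constitutive EF-1α promoter separately drives the synthesized USF2 ORF. A WPRE lies downstream of the ORF to enhance transcript stability and expression. The short fragment annotated as U6 promoter between the ORF and the WPRE is probably a residual or primer-landing sequence, not a functional Pol III unit.

According to the record, each construct in this collection carries a unique 24-bp barcode, although the feature table does not annotate it. The barcode allows the overexpressed transcription factor to be identified in pooled screens, such as those for factors that direct cell differentiation.
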