Features (pLannotate 1.2.2; 31 found; start..end, strand, type, name):
      5..231     +  promoter       RSV promoter: Rous sarcoma virus enhancer/promoter
    232..412     +  LTR            5' LTR (truncated): truncated 5' long terminal repeat (LTR) from HIV-1
    459..584     +  misc_feature   HIV-1 Ψ: packaging signal of human immunodeficiency virus type 1
    568..931     +  CDS            HIV-1 gag (fragment): gag protein from human immunodeficiency virus 1; gag
   1077..1310    +  misc_feature   RRE: The Rev response element (RRE) of HIV-1 allows for Rev-dependent mRNA export from the nucleus to the cytoplasm.
   1687..1713    +  CDS            Rev (fragment): human immunodeficiency virus 1 (HIV-1) Rev protein; rev; enhances nuclear export of unspliced and incompletely spliced viral mRNAs
   1720..1743    +  promoter       SV40 promoter (fragment): SV40 early promoter
   1744..1815    +  promoter       SV40 promoter (fragment): SV40 enhancer and early promoter
   1839..1974    +  rep_origin     SV40 ori: SV40 origin of replication
   2020..2616    +  CDS            PuroR (fragment): puromycin N-acetyltransferase; pac from Streptomyces; confers resistance to puromycin
   2665..2782    +  misc_feature   cPPT/CTS: central polypurine tract and central termination sequence of HIV-1
   2847..2913    +  CDS            small t antigen (fragment): SV40 (simian virus 40) small t antigen
   2920..4098    +  promoter       EF-1α promoter: strong constitutive promoter for human elongation factor EF-1α
   4115..5152    +  CDS            USF2: USF2_HUMAN - Also known as BHLHB12. Experimental evidence at protein level: Swiss-Prot protein existence level 1. Transcription factor that binds to a symmetrical DNA sequence (E-boxes) (5'-CACGTG-3') that is found in a variety of viral and cellular promoters. From Homo sapiens (Human).
   5168..5221    +  promoter       U6 promoter (fragment): RNA polymerase III promoter for human U6 snRNA
   5263..5851    +  misc_feature   WPRE: woodchuck hepatitis virus posttranscriptional regulatory element
   5902..5921    +  misc_feature   cPPT/CTS (fragment): central polypurine tract and central termination sequence of HIV-1
   5923..6156    +  LTR            3' LTR (ΔU3): self-inactivating 3' long terminal repeat (LTR) from HIV-1
   6234..6355    +  polyA_signal   SV40 poly(A) signal: SV40 polyadenylation signal
   6395..6530    +  rep_origin     SV40 ori: SV40 origin of replication
   6551..6569    -  promoter       T7 promoter: promoter for bacteriophage T7 RNA polymerase
   6577..6732    +  CDS            lacZα (fragment): LacZα fragment of β-galactosidase; lacZ fragment
   6737..7165    +  rep_origin     f1 ori (sequence partly withheld): f1 bacteriophage origin of replication; arrow indicates direction of (+) strand synthesis
   7218..7322    +  promoter       AmpR promoter: bla
   7323..8183    +  CDS            AmpR: β-lactamase; bla; confers resistance to ampicillin, carbenicillin, and related antibiotics
   8354..8942    +  rep_origin     ori: high-copy-number ColE1/pMB1/pBR322/pUC origin of replication
   9125..9217    +  CDS            lacI (fragment): lac repressor; lacI; The lac repressor binds to the lac operator to inhibit transcription in E. coli. This inhibition can be relieved by adding lactose or isopropyl-β-D-thiogalactopyranoside (IPTG).
   9230..9251    +  protein_bind   CAP binding site: CAP binding activates transcription in the presence of cAMP. E. coli catabolite activator protein
   9266..9296    +  promoter       lac promoter: promoter for the E. coli lac operon
   9304..9320    +  protein_bind   lac operator: The lac repressor binds to the lac operator to inhibit transcription in E. coli. This inhibition can be relieved by adding lactose or isopropyl-β-D-thiogalactopyranoside (IPTG). lac repressor encoded by lacI
   9365..9383    +  promoter       T3 promoter: promoter for bacteriophage T3 RNA polymerase
>Addgene plasmid #143317 | TFORF1798 | addgene full sequence | sequence record 408540 | Addgene NGS Result
TTAATGTAGTCTTATGCAATACTCTTGTAGTCTTGCAACATGGTAACGATGAGTTAGCAACATGCCTTAC
AAGGAGAGAAAAAGCACCGTGCATGCCGATTGGTGGAAGTAAGGTGGTACGATCGTGCCTTATTAGGAAG
GCAACAGACGGGTCTGACATGGATTGGACGAACCACTGAATTGCCGCATTGCAGAGATATTGTATTTAAG
TGCCTAGCTCGATACATAAACGGGTCTCTCTGGTTAGACCAGATCTGAGCCTGGGAGCTCTCTGGCTAAC
TAGGGAACCCACTGCTTAAGCCTCAATAAAGCTTGCCTTGAGTGCTTCAAGTAGTGTGTGCCCGTCTGTT
GTGTGACTCTGGTAACTAGAGATCCCTCAGACCCTTTTAGTCAGTGTGGAAAATCTCTAGCAGTGGCGCC
CGAACAGGGACTTGAAAGCGAAAGGGAAACCAGAGGAGCTCTCTCGACGCAGGACTCGGCTTGCTGAAGC
GCGCACGGCAAGAGGCGAGGGGCGGCGACTGGTGAGTACGCCAAAAATTTTGACTAGCGGAGGCTAGAAG
GAGAGAGATGGGTGCGAGAGCGTCAGTATTAAGCGGGGGAGAATTAGATCGCGATGGGAAAAAATTCGGT
TAAGGCCAGGGGGAAAGAAAAAATATAAATTAAAACATATAGTATGGGCAAGCAGGGAGCTAGAACGATT
CGCAGTTAATCCTGGCCTGTTAGAAACATCAGAAGGCTGTAGACAAATACTGGGACAGCTACAACCATCC
CTTCAGACAGGATCAGAAGAACTTAGATCATTATATAATACAGTAGCAACCCTCTATTGTGTGCATCAAA
GGATAGAGATAAAAGACACCAAGGAAGCTTTAGACAAGATAGAGGAAGAGCAAAACAAAAGTAAGACCAC
CGCACAGCAAGCGGCCGCTGATCTTCAGACCTGGAGGAGGAGATATGAGGGACAATTGGAGAAGTGAATT
ATATAAATATAAAGTAGTAAAAATTGAACCATTAGGAGTAGCACCCACCAAGGCAAAGAGAAGAGTGGTG
CAGAGAGAAAAAAGAGCAGTGGGAATAGGAGCTTTGTTCCTTGGGTTCTTGGGAGCAGCAGGAAGCACTA
TGGGCGCAGCGTCAATGACGCTGACGGTACAGGCCAGACAATTATTGTCTGGTATAGTGCAGCAGCAGAA
CAATTTGCTGAGGGCTATTGAGGCGCAACAGCATCTGTTGCAACTCACAGTCTGGGGCATCAAGCAGCTC
CAGGCAAGAATCCTGGCTGTGGAAAGATACCTAAAGGATCAACAGCTCCTGGGGATTTGGGGTTGCTCTG
GAAAACTCATTTGCACCACTGCTGTGCCTTGGAATGCTAGTTGGAGTAATAAATCTCTGGAACAGATTTG
GAATCACACGACCTGGATGGAGTGGGACAGAGAAATTAACAATTACACAAGCTTAATACACTCCTTAATT
GAAGAATCGCAAAACCAGCAAGAAAAGAATGAACAAGAATTATTGGAATTAGATAAATGGGCAAGTTTGT
GGAATTGGTTTAACATAACAAATTGGCTGTGGTATATAAAATTATTCATAATGATAGTAGGAGGCTTGGT
AGGTTTAAGAATAGTTTTTGCTGTACTTTCTATAGTGAATAGAGTTAGGCAGGGATATTCACCATTATCG
TTTCAGACCCACCTCCCAACCCCGAGGGGACCCATGCATTGCATCTCAATTAGTCAGCAACCAGGTGTGG
AAAGTCCCCAGGCTCCCCAGCAGGCAGAAGTATGCAAAGCATGCGTCTCAATTAGTCAGCAACCATAGTC
CCGCCCCTAACTCCGCCCATCCCGCCCCTAACTCCGCCCAGTTCCGCCCATTCTCCGCCCCATGGCTGAC
TAATTTTTTTTATTTATGCAGAGGCCGAGGCCGCCTCGGCCTCTGAGCTATTCCAGAAGTAGTGAGGAGG
CTTTTTTGGAGGCCTAGGCTTTTGCAAAAAGCTTTCTAGAGGTACCACCGGAGCTTACCATGACCGAGTA
CAAGCCCACGGTGCGCCTCGCCACCCGCGACGACGTCCCCAGGGCCGTACGCACCCTCGCCGCCGCGTTC
GCCGACTACCCCGCCACGCGCCACACCGTCGATCCGGACCGCCACATCGAGCGGGTCACCGAGCTGCAAG
AACTCTTCCTCACGCGCGTCGGGCTCGACATCGGCAAGGTGTGGGTCGCGGACGACGGCGCCGCCGTGGC
GGTCTGGACCACGCCGGAGAGCGTCGAAGCGGGGGCGGTGTTCGCCGAGATCGGCCCGCGCATGGCCGAG
TTGAGCGGTTCCCGGCTGGCCGCGCAGCAACAGATGGAAGGCCTCCTGGCGCCGCACCGGCCCAAGGAGC
CCGCGTGGTTCCTGGCCACCGTCGGCGTCTCGCCCGACCACCAGGGCAAGGGTCTGGGCAGCGCCGTCGT
GCTCCCCGGAGTGGAGGCGGCCGAGCGCGCCGGGGTGCCCGCCTTCCTGGAGACCTCCGCGCCCCGCAAC
CTCCCCTTCTACGAGCGGCTCGGCTTCACCGTCACCGCCGACGTCGAGGTGCCCGAAGGACCGCGCACCT
GGTGCATGACCCGCAAGCCCGGTGCCAGTTAACGAATTCTAGATCTTGAGACAAATGGCAGTATTCATCC
ACAATTTTAAAAGAAAAGGGGGGATTGGGGGGTACAGTGCAGGGGAAAGAATAGTAGACATAATAGCAAC
AGACATACAAACTAAAGAATTACAAAAACAAATTACAAAAATTCAAAATTTTCGGGTTTATTACAGGGAC
AGCAGAGATCCACTTTGGCGCCGGCTCGAGGCCTGCAGGTGCAAAGATGGATAAAGTTTTAAACAGAGAG
GAATCTTTGCAGCTAATGGACCTTCTAGGTCTTGAAAGGAGTGGGAATTGGCTCCGGTGCCCGTCAGTGG
GCAGAGCGCACATCGCCCACAGTCCCCGAGAAGTTGGGGGGAGGGGTCGGCAATTGAACCGGTGCCTAGA
GAAGGTGGCGCGGGGTAAACTGGGAAAGTGATGTCGTGTACTGGCTCCGCCTTTTTCCCGAGGGTGGGGG
AGAACCGTATATAAGTGCAGTAGTCGCCGTGAACGTTCTTTTTCGCAACGGGTTTGCCGCCAGAACACAG
GTAAGTGCCGTGTGTGGTTCCCGCGGGCCTGGCCTCTTTACGGGTTATGGCCCTTGCGTGCCTTGAATTA
CTTCCACCTGGCTGCAGTACGTGATTCTTGATCCCGAGCTTCGGGTTGGAAGTGGGTGGGAGAGTTCGAG
GCCTTGCGCTTAAGGAGCCCCTTCGCCTCGTGCTTGAGTTGAGGCCTGGCCTGGGCGCTGGGGCCGCCGC
GTGCGAATCTGGTGGCACCTTCGCGCCTGTCTCGCTGCTTTCGATAAGTCTCTAGCCATTTAAAATTTTT
GATGACCTGCTGCGACGCTTTTTTTCTGGCAAGATAGTCTTGTAAATGCGGGCCAAGATCTGCACACTGG
TATTTCGGTTTTTGGGGCCGCGGGCGGCGACGGGGCCCGTGCGTCCCAGCGCACATGTTCGGCGAGGCGG
GGCCTGCGAGCGCGGCCACCGAGAATCGGACGGGGGTAGTCTCAAGCTGGCCGGCCTGCTCTGGTGCCTG
GCCTCGCGCCGCCGTGTATCGCCCCGCCCTGGGCGGCAAGGCTGGCCCGGTCGGCACCAGTTGCGTGAGC
GGAAAGATGGCCGCTTCCCGGCCCTGCTGCAGGGAGCTCAAAATGGAGGACGCGGCGCTCGGGAGAGCGG
GCGGGTGAGTCACCCACACAAAGGAAAAGGGCCTTTCCGTCCTCAGCCGTCGCTTCATGTGACTCCACGG
AGTACCGGGCGCCGTCCAGGCACCTCGATTAGTTCTCGAGCTTTTGGAGTACGTCGTCTTTAGGTTGGGG
GGAGGGGTTTTATGCGATGGAGTTTCCCCACACTGAGTGGGTGGAGACTGAAGTTAGGCCAGCTTGGCAC
TTGATGTAATTCTCCTTGGAATTTGCCCTTTTTGAGTTTGGATCTTGGTTCATTCTCAAGCCTCAGACAG
TGGTTCAAAGTTTTTTTCTTCCATTTCAGGTGTCGTGAGGCTAGCACCGCCACCATGGACATGCTGGACC
CGGGTCTGGATCCCGCTGCCTCGGCCACCGCTGCTGCCGCCGCCAGCCACGACAAGGGACCCGAGGCGGA
GGAGGGCGTCGAGCTGCAGGAAGGCGGGGACGGCCCAGGAGCGGAGGAGCAGACAGCGGTGGCCATCACC
AGCGTCCAGCAGGCGGCGTTCGGCGACCACAACATCCAGTACCAGTTCCGCACAGAGACAAATGGAGGAC
AGGTGACATACCGCGTAGTCCAGGTGACTGATGGTCAGCTGGACGGCCAGGGCGACACAGCTGGCGCCGT
CAGCGTCGTGTCCACCGCTGCCTTCGCGGGGGGGCAGCAGGCTGTGACCCAGGTGGGTGTGGACGGGGCA
GCCCAGCGCCCGGGCCCCGCCGCTGCCTCTGTGCCCCCAGGTCCTGCAGCGCCCTTCCCGCTGGCTGTGA
TCCAAAATCCCTTCAGCAATGGTGGCAGTCCGGCGGCCGAGGCTGTCAGCGGGGAGGCACGATTTGCCTA
TTTCCCAGCGTCCAGTGTGGGAGATACTACGGCTGTGTCCGTACAGACCACAGACCAGAGCTTGCAGGCT
GGAGGCCAGTTCTACGTCATGATGACGCCCCAGGATGTGCTTCAGACAGGAACACAGAGGACGATCGCCC
CCCGGACACACCCTTACTCTCCAAAAATTGATGGAACCAGAACACCCCGAGATGAGAGGAGAAGAGCCCA
GCACAACGAAGTGGAGCGGAGGCGGAGGGACAAGATCAACAACTGGATCGTCCAGCTTTCGAAAATCATT
CCAGACTGTAACGCAGACAACAGCAAGACGGGAGCGAGTAAAGGAGGGATCCTGTCCAAGGCCTGCGATT
ACATCCGGGAGTTGCGCCAGACCAACCAGCGCATGCAGGAGACCTTCAAAGAGGCCGAGCGGCTGCAGAT
GGACAACGAGCTCCTGAGGCAGCAGATCGAGGAGCTGAAGAATGAGAACGCCCTGCTTCGAGCCCAGCTG
CAGCAGCACAACCTGGAGATGGTGGGCGAGGGCACCCGGCAGTAGTAATGAACTAGTCCGTAACTTGAAA
GTATTTCGATTTCTTGGCTTTATATATCTTGTGGAAAGGACGATGAGACATATAGATGCGCTTGCGAACG
CGTTAAGTCGACAATCAACCTCTGGATTACAAAATTTGTGAAAGATTGACTGGTATTCTTAACTATGTTG
CTCCTTTTACGCTATGTGGATACGCTGCTTTAATGCCTTTGTATCATGCTATTGCTTCCCGTATGGCTTT
CATTTTCTCCTCCTTGTATAAATCCTGGTTGCTGTCTCTTTATGAGGAGTTGTGGCCCGTTGTCAGGCAA
CGTGGCGTGGTGTGCACTGTGTTTGCTGACGCAACCCCCACTGGTTGGGGCATTGCCACCACCTGTCAGC
TCCTTTCCGGGACTTTCGCTTTCCCCCTCCCTATTGCCACGGCGGAACTCATCGCCGCCTGCCTTGCCCG
CTGCTGGACAGGGGCTCGGCTGTTGGGCACTGACAATTCCGTGGTGTTGTCGGGGAAATCATCGTCCTTT
CCTTGGCTGCTCGCCTGTGTTGCCACCTGGATTCTGCGCGGGACGTCCTTCTGCTACGTCCCTTCGGCCC
TCAATCCAGCGGACCTTCCTTCCCGCGGCCTGCTGCCGGCTCTGCGGCCTCTTCCGCGTCTTCGCCTTCG
CCCTCAGACGAGTCGGATCTCCCTTTGGGCCGCCTCCCCGCGTCGACTTTAAGACCAATGACTTACAAGG
CAGCTGTAGATCTTAGCCACTTTTTAAAAGAAAAGGGGGGACTGGAAGGGCTAATTCACTCCCAACGAAG
ACAAGATCTGCTTTTTGCTTGTACTGGGTCTCTCTGGTTAGACCAGATCTGAGCCTGGGAGCTCTCTGGC
TAACTAGGGAACCCACTGCTTAAGCCTCAATAAAGCTTGCCTTGAGTGCTTCAAGTAGTGTGTGCCCGTC
TGTTGTGTGACTCTGGTAACTAGAGATCCCTCAGACCCTTTTAGTCAGTGTGGAAAATCTCTAGCAGTAC
GTATAGTAGTTCATGTCATCTTATTATTCAGTATTTATAACTTGCAAAGAAATGAATATCAGAGAGTGAG
AGGAACTTGTTTATTGCAGCTTATAATGGTTACAAATAAAGCAATAGCATCACAAATTTCACAAATAAAG
CATTTTTTTCACTGCATTCTAGTTGTGGTTTGTCCAAACTCATCAATGTATCTTATCATGTCTGGCTCTA
GCTATCCCGCCCCTAACTCCGCCCATCCCGCCCCTAACTCCGCCCAGTTCCGCCCATTCTCCGCCCCATG
GCTGACTAATTTTTTTTATTTATGCAGAGGCCGAGGCCGCCTCGGCCTCTGAGCTATTCCAGAAGTAGTG
AGGAGGCTTTTTTGGAGGCCTAGGGACGTACCCAATTCGCCCTATAGTGAGTCGTATTACGCGCGCTCAC
TGGCCGTCGTTTTACAACGTCGTGACTGGGAAAACCCTGGCGTTACCCAACTTAATCGCCTTGCAGCACA
TCCCCCTTTCGCCAGCTGGCGTAATAGCGAAGAGGCCCGCACCGATCGCCCTTCCCAACAGTTGCGCAGC
CTGAATGGCGAATGGG
[124 nt withheld, positions 6737-6860]
C
[91 nt withheld, positions 6862-6952]
A
[49 nt withheld, positions 6954-7002]
CCTTTGACGTTGGAGTCCACGTTCTTT
[37 nt withheld, positions 7030-7066]
ACCCTATCTCGGTCTATTCTTTTGATTTATAAGGGATTTTGCCGATTTCGGCCTATTGGTTAAAAAATGA
GCTGATTTAACAAAAATTTAACGCGAATTTTAACAAAATATTAACGCTTACAATTTAGGTGGCACTTTTC
GGGGAAATGTGCGCGGAACCCCTATTTGTTTATTTTTCTAAATACATTCAAATATGTATCCGCTCATGAG
ACAATAACCCTGATAAATGCTTCAATAATATTGAAAAAGGAAGAGTATGAGTATTCAACATTTCCGTGTC
GCCCTTATTCCCTTTTTTGCGGCATTTTGCCTTCCTGTTTTTGCTCACCCAGAAACGCTGGTGAAAGTAA
AAGATGCTGAAGATCAGTTGGGTGCACGAGTGGGTTACATCGAACTGGATCTCAACAGCGGTAAGATCCT
TGAGAGTTTTCGCCCCGAAGAACGTTTTCCAATGATGAGCACTTTTAAAGTTCTGCTATGTGGCGCGGTA
TTATCCCGTATTGACGCCGGGCAAGAGCAACTCGGTCGCCGCATACACTATTCTCAGAATGACTTGGTTG
AGTACTCACCAGTCACAGAAAAGCATCTTACGGATGGCATGACAGTAAGAGAATTATGCAGTGCTGCCAT
AACCATGAGTGATAACACTGCGGCCAACTTACTTCTGACAACGATCGGAGGACCGAAGGAGCTAACCGCT
TTTTTGCACAACATGGGGGATCATGTAACTCGCCTTGATCGTTGGGAACCGGAGCTGAATGAAGCCATAC
CAAACGACGAGCGTGACACCACGATGCCTGTAGCAATGGCAACAACGTTGCGCAAACTATTAACTGGCGA
ACTACTTACTCTAGCTTCCCGGCAACAATTAATAGACTGGATGGAGGCGGATAAAGTTGCAGGACCACTT
CTGCGCTCGGCCCTTCCGGCTGGCTGGTTTATTGCTGATAAATCTGGAGCCGGTGAGCGTGGGTCTCGCG
GTATCATTGCAGCACTGGGGCCAGATGGTAAGCCCTCCCGTATCGTAGTTATCTACACGACGGGGAGTCA
GGCAACTATGGATGAACGAAATAGACAGATCGCTGAGATAGGTGCCTCACTGATTAAGCATTGGTAACTG
TCAGACCAAGTTTACTCATATATACTTTAGATTGATTTAAAACTTCATTTTTAATTTAAAAGGATCTAGG
TGAAGATCCTTTTTGATAATCTCATGACCAAAATCCCTTAACGTGAGTTTTCGTTCCACTGAGCGTCAGA
CCCCGTAGAAAAGATCAAAGGATCTTCTTGAGATCCTTTTTTTCTGCGCGTAATCTGCTGCTTGCAAACA
AAAAAACCACCGCTACCAGCGGTGGTTTGTTTGCCGGATCAAGAGCTACCAACTCTTTTTCCGAAGGTAA
CTGGCTTCAGCAGAGCGCAGATACCAAATACTGTTCTTCTAGTGTAGCCGTAGTTAGGCCACCACTTCAA
GAACTCTGTAGCACCGCCTACATACCTCGCTCTGCTAATCCTGTTACCAGTGGCTGCTGCCAGTGGCGAT
AAGTCGTGTCTTACCGGGTTGGACTCAAGACGATAGTTACCGGATAAGGCGCAGCGGTCGGGCTGAACGG
GGGGTTCGTGCACACAGCCCAGCTTGGAGCGAACGACCTACACCGAACTGAGATACCTACAGCGTGAGCT
ATGAGAAAGCGCCACGCTTCCCGAAGGGAGAAAGGCGGACAGGTATCCGGTAAGCGGCAGGGTCGGAACA
GGAGAGCGCACGAGGGAGCTTCCAGGGGGAAACGCCTGGTATCTTTATAGTCCTGTCGGGTTTCGCCACC
TCTGACTTGAGCGTCGATTTTTGTGATGCTCGTCAGGGGGGCGGAGCCTATGGAAAAACGCCAGCAACGC
GGCCTTTTTACGGTTCCTGGCCTTTTGCTGGCCTTTTGCTCACATGTTCTTTCCTGCGTTATCCCCTGAT
TCTGTGGATAACCGTATTACCGCCTTTGAGTGAGCTGATACCGCTCGCCGCAGCCGAACGACCGAGCGCA
GCGAGTCAGTGAGCGAGGAAGCGGAAGAGCGCCCAATACGCAAACCGCCTCTCCCCGCGCGTTGGCCGAT
TCATTAATGCAGCTGGCACGACAGGTTTCCCGACTGGAAAGCGGGCAGTGAGCGCAACGCAATTAATGTG
AGTTAGCTCACTCATTAGGCACCCCAGGCTTTACACTTTATGCTTCCGGCTCGTATGTTGTGTGGAATTG
TGAGCGGATAACAATTTCACACAGGAAACAGCTATGACCATGATTACGCCAAGCGCGCAATTAACCCTCA
CTAAAGGGAACAAAAGCTGGAGCTGCAAGC
