>Addgene plasmid #143317 | TFORF1798 | depositor partial sequence | sequence record 282089 | Insert
ACCGCCACCATGGACATGCTGGACCCGGGTCTGGATCCCGCTGCCTCGGCCACCGCTGCTGCCGCCGCCA
GCCACGACAAGGGACCCGAGGCGGAGGAGGGCGTCGAGCTGCAGGAAGGCGGGGACGGCCCAGGAGCGGA
GGAGCAGACAGCGGTGGCCATCACCAGCGTCCAGCAGGCGGCGTTCGGCGACCACAACATCCAGTACCAG
TTCCGCACAGAGACAAATGGAGGACAGGTGACATACCGCGTAGTCCAGGTGACTGATGGTCAGCTGGACG
GCCAGGGCGACACAGCTGGCGCCGTCAGCGTCGTGTCCACCGCTGCCTTCGCGGGGGGGCAGCAGGCTGT
GACCCAGGTGGGTGTGGACGGGGCAGCCCAGCGCCCGGGCCCCGCCGCTGCCTCTGTGCCCCCAGGTCCT
GCAGCGCCCTTCCCGCTGGCTGTGATCCAAAATCCCTTCAGCAATGGTGGCAGTCCGGCGGCCGAGGCTG
TCAGCGGGGAGGCACGATTTGCCTATTTCCCAGCGTCCAGTGTGGGAGATACTACGGCTGTGTCCGTACA
GACCACAGACCAGAGCTTGCAGGCTGGAGGCCAGTTCTACGTCATGATGACGCCCCAGGATGTGCTTCAG
ACAGGAACACAGAGGACGATCGCCCCCCGGACACACCCTTACTCTCCAAAAATTGATGGAACCAGAACAC
CCCGAGATGAGAGGAGAAGAGCCCAGCACAACGAAGTGGAGCGGAGGCGGAGGGACAAGATCAACAACTG
GATCGTCCAGCTTTCGAAAATCATTCCAGACTGTAACGCAGACAACAGCAAGACGGGAGCGAGTAAAGGA
GGGATCCTGTCCAAGGCCTGCGATTACATCCGGGAGTTGCGCCAGACCAACCAGCGCATGCAGGAGACCT
TCAAAGAGGCCGAGCGGCTGCAGATGGACAACGAGCTCCTGAGGCAGCAGATCGAGGAGCTGAAGAATGA
GAACGCCCTGCTTCGAGCCCAGCTGCAGCAGCACAACCTGGAGATGGTGGGCGAGGGCACCCGGCAGTAG
TAATGAACTAGTCCGTAACTTGAAAGTATTTCGATTTCTTGGCTTTATATATCTTGTGGAAAGGACGATG
AGACATATAGATGCGCTTGCGA
