>Addgene plasmid #143317 | TFORF1798 | depositor partial sequence | sequence record 282090 | Barcode
TGAGACATATAGATGCGCTTGCGA
